Addgene plasmid #177805: pCAG-nDsRedFL-miR9/9*
Purpose: The pre-miR-9/9* sequence has been inserted into the EcoRV of pCAG-nDsRedFL-intron.
Depositing lab: Rikako Sanuki. Depositing organization: Kyoto Institute of Technology. Publication: Overexpression of neural miRNAs miR-9/9* and miR-124 suppresses differentiation to Muller glia and promotes differentiation to neurons in mouse retina in vivo. Suzuki F, Okuno M, Tanaka T, Sanuki R. Genes Cells. 2020 Nov;25(11):741-752. doi: 10.1111/gtc.12809. Epub 2020 Oct 21. PubMed 32979863.
Backbone
  Vector backbone: pCAGGS
  Vector type: Mammalian Expression
Growth in bacteria
  Bacterial resistance: Ampicillin, 100 μg/mL
  Growth temperature: 37°C
  Growth strain: DH5alpha
  Copy number: High Copy
Gene/Insert
  Gene/Insert name: miR-9/9*
  Species: M. musculus (mouse)
Terms and licenses: Academic/Nonprofit Terms; Industry Terms: Not Available to Industry
How to cite: pCAG-nDsRedFL-miR9/9* was a gift from Rikako Sanuki (Addgene plasmid # 177805 ; http://n2t.net/addgene:177805 ; RRID:Addgene_177805)
