[The description below was written by a language model from this plasmid's Addgene catalogue record and pLannotate feature annotations shown in this document.]
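Description:
pCAG-nDsRedFL-miR9/9* is a mammalian expression plasmid built on the pCAGGS backbone that co-expresses a red fluorescent reporter and the mouse neural microRNA precursor pre-miR-9/9* from a single transcript. It is maintained in E. coli as a high-copy plasmid through a ColE1/pUC-type origin and selected with ampicillin via the β-lactamase gene. The backbone also carries an SV40 origin of replication, an SV40 poly(A) signal, and remnants of lac regulatory sequences. The sequence record is labelled a partial NGS result, so the roughly 6.1 kb feature table may not represent a fully verified assembly.

Expression is driven by the CAG promoter, composed of the CMV immediate-early enhancer, the chicken β-actin promoter and the chimeric β-actin/β-globin intron, and is terminated by the rabbit β-globin polyadenylation signal. The reporter reading frame is annotated as two DsRed-family fragments (called DsRed2 and dTomato by the annotation tool). These are separated by an adenovirus/immunoglobulin chimeric intron that is itself split in two by the inserted mir-9 precursor. This matches the catalogue note that the pre-miR-9/9* sequence was cloned into the EcoRV site of the parental pCAG-nDsRedFL-intron. Splicing would remove the intron to restore the DsRed coding sequence, while the excised intron provides the hairpin for processing into miR-9 and miR-9*, so red fluorescence marks the cells overexpressing the microRNA. The "n" in the name may indicate a nuclear-targeted reporter, but no localisation signal is annotated and the record does not state this.

The associated publication used overexpression of neural miRNAs in the mouse retina in vivo to examine the choice between Müller glia and neuronal fates.
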