Features (pLannotate 1.2.2; 21 found; start..end, strand, type, name):
     14..393     +  enhancer       CMV enhancer: human cytomegalovirus immediate early enhancer
    395..646     +  promoter       chicken β-actin promoter: contains a 21-bp deletion relative to the standard chicken β-actin promoter
    647..1663    +  intron         chimeric intron: chimera between introns from chicken β-actin and rabbit β-globin
   1667..1747    +  CDS            HBB (fragment): HBB_COLGU - Experimental evidence at transcript level: Swiss-Prot protein existence level 2. Involved in oxygen transport from the lung to the various peripheral tissues. From Colobus guereza (Mantled guereza) (Eastern black-and-white colobus monkey).
   1766..2326    +  CDS            DsRed2 (fragment): DsRed2 is a basic (constitutively fluorescent) red fluorescent protein published in 2006, derived from Discosoma sp..
   2327..2434    +  intron         chimeric intron (fragment): chimera between introns from adenovirus and immunoglobulin heavy chain genes
   2586..2647    +  ncRNA          mir-9: Accession: RF00237 - mir-9/mir-79 microRNA precursor family
   2803..2925    +  intron         chimeric intron (fragment): chimera between introns from adenovirus and immunoglobulin heavy chain genes
   2923..3051    +  CDS            dTomato (fragment): dTomato is a basic (constitutively fluorescent) orange fluorescent protein published in 2004, derived from Discosoma sp.. It is reported to be a somewhat slowly-maturing dimer with low acid sensitivity.
   3189..3244    +  polyA_signal   β-globin poly(A) signal: rabbit β-globin polyadenylation signal (Gil and Proudfoot, 1987)
   3629..3645    -  protein_bind   lac operator: The lac repressor binds to the lac operator to inhibit transcription in E. coli. This inhibition can be relieved by adding lactose or isopropyl-β-D-thiogalactopyranoside (IPTG). lac repressor encoded by lacI
   3653..3683    -  promoter       lac promoter: promoter for the E. coli lac operon
   3698..3719    -  protein_bind   CAP binding site: CAP binding activates transcription in the presence of cAMP. E. coli catabolite activator protein
   3732..3771    -  CDS            lacI (fragment): lac repressor; lacI; The lac repressor binds to the lac operator to inhibit transcription in E. coli. This inhibition can be relieved by adding lactose or isopropyl-β-D-thiogalactopyranoside (IPTG).
   3778..3800    +  promoter       SV40 promoter (fragment): SV40 enhancer and early promoter
   3824..3959    +  rep_origin     SV40 ori: SV40 origin of replication
   3979..4113    +  polyA_signal   SV40 poly(A) signal: SV40 polyadenylation signal
   4115..4169    -  CDS            lacI (fragment): lac repressor; lacI; The lac repressor binds to the lac operator to inhibit transcription in E. coli. This inhibition can be relieved by adding lactose or isopropyl-β-D-thiogalactopyranoside (IPTG).
   4352..4940    -  rep_origin     ori: high-copy-number ColE1/pMB1/pBR322/pUC origin of replication
   5111..5971    -  CDS            AmpR: β-lactamase; bla; confers resistance to ampicillin, carbenicillin, and related antibiotics
   5972..6076    -  promoter       AmpR promoter: bla
>Addgene plasmid #177805 | pCAG-nDsRedFL-miR9/9* | addgene full sequence | sequence record 354356 | Addgene Partial NGS Result
TGCCACCTGGGTCGACATTGATTATTGACTAGTTATTAATAGTAATCAATTACGGGGTCATTAGTTCATA
GCCCATATATGGAGTTCCGCGTTACATAACTTACGGTAAATGGCCCGCCTGGCTGACCGCCCAACGACCC
CCGCCCATTGACGTCAATAATGACGTATGTTCCCATAGTAACGCCAATAGGGACTTTCCATTGACGTCAA
TGGGTGGAGTATTTACGGTAAACTGCCCACTTGGCAGTACATCAAGTGTATCATATGCCAAGTACGCCCC
CTATTGACGTCAATGACGGTAAATGGCCCGCCTGGCATTATGCCCAGTACATGACCTTATGGGACTTTCC
TACTTGGCAGTACATCTACGTATTAGTCATCGCTATTACCATGGTCGAGGTGAGCCCCACGTTCTGCTTC
ACTCTCCCCATCTCCCCCCCCTCCCCACCCCCAATTTTGTATTTATTTATTTTTTAATTATTTTGTGCAG
CGATGGGGGCGGGGGGGGGGGGGGGGCGCGGGGCGGGGCGGGGCGRGGCGGAGAGGTGCGGCGGCAGCCA
ATCAGAGCGGCGCGCTCCGAAAGTTTCCTTTTATGGCGAGGCGGCGGCGGCGGCGGCCCTATAAAAAGCG
AAGCGCGCGGCGGGCGGGAGTCGCTGCGCGCTGCCTTCGCCCCGTGCCCCGCTCCGCCGCCGCCTCGCGC
CGCCCGCCCCGGCTCTGACTGACCGCGTTACTCCCACAGGTGAGCGGGCGGGACGGCCCTTCTCCTCCGG
GCTGTAATTAGCGCTTGGTTTAATGACGGCTTGTTTCTTTTCTGTGGCTGCGTGAAAGCCTTGAGGGGCT
CCGGGAGGGCCCTTTGTGCGGGGGGAGCGGCTCGGGGGGTGCGTGCGTGTGTGTGTGCGTGGGGAGCGCC
GCGTGCGGCTCCGCGCTGCCCGGCGGCTGTGAGCGCTGCGGGCGCGGCGCGGGGCTTTGTGCGCTCCGCA
GTGTGCGCGAGGGGAGCGCGGCCGGGGGCGGTGCCCCGCGGTGCGGGGGGGGCTGCGAGGGGAACAAAGG
CTGCGTGCGGGGTGTGTGCGTGGGGGGGTGAGCAGGGGGTGTGGGCGCGTCGGTCGGGCTGCAACCCCCC
CTGCACCCCCCTCCCCGAGTTGCTGAGCACGGCCCGGCTTCGGGTGCGGGGCTCCGTACGGGGCGTGGCG
CGGGGCTCGCCGTGCCGGGCGGGGGGTGGCGGCAGGTGGGGGTGCCGGGCGGGGCGGGGCCGCCTCGGGC
CGGGGAGGGCTCGGGGGAGGGGCGCGGCGGCCCCCGGAGCGCCGGCGGCTGTCGAGGCGCGGCGAGCCGC
AGCCATTGCCTTTTATGGTAATCGTGCGAGAGGGCGCAGGGACTTCCTTTGTCCCAAATCTGTGCGGAGC
CGAAATCTGGGAGGCGCCGCCGCACCCCCTCTAGCGGGCGCGGGGCGAAGCGGTGCGGCGCCGGCAGGAA
GGAAATGGGCGGGGAGGGCCTTCGTGCGTCGCCGCGCCGCCGTCCCCTTCTCCCTCTCCAGCCTCGGGGC
TGTCCGCGGGGGGACGGCTGCCTTCGGGGGGGACGGGGCAGGGCGGGGTTCGGCTTCTGGCGTGTGACCG
GCGGCTCTAGAGCCTCTGCTAACCATGTTCATGCCTTCTTCTTTTTCCTACAGCTCCTGGGCAACGTGCT
GGTTATTGTGCTGTCTCATCATTTTGGCAAAGAATTCACCCGGGAAGCCACCATGGCTCCAAAGAAGAAG
CGTAAGGTACGGTACGCCTCCTCCGAGAACGTCATCACCGAGTTCATGCGCTTCAAGGTGCGCATGGAGG
GCACCGTGAACGGCCACGAGTTCGAGATCGAGGGCGAGGGCGAGGGCCGCCCCTACGAGGGCCACAACAC
CGTGAAGCTGAAGGTGACCAAGGGCGGCCCCCTGCCCTTCGCCTGGGACATCCTGTCCCCCCAGTTCCAG
TACGGCTCCAAGGTGTACGTGAAGCACCCCGCCGACATCCCCGACTACAAGAAGCTGTCCTTCCCCGAGG
GCTTCAAGTGGGAGCGCGTGATGAACTTCGAGGACGGCGGCGTGGCGACCGTGACCCAGGACTCCTCCCT
GCAGGACGGCTGCTTCATCTACAAGGTGAAGTTCATCGGCGTGAACTTCCCCTCCGACGGCCCCGTGATG
CAGAAGAAAACTATGGGCTGGGAGGCCTCCACCGAGCGCCTGTACCCCCGCGACGGCGTGCTGAAGGGCG
AGACCCACAAGGCCCTGAAGCTGAAGGACGGCGGCCACTACCTGGTGGAGTTCAAGTCCATCTACATGGC
CAAGAAGCCCGTGCAGGTGAGTACTCCCTCTCAAAAGCGGGCATGACTTCTGCGCTAAGATTGTCAGTTT
CCAAAAACGAGGAGGATTTGATATTCACCTGGCCCGCGGTGATGCCTTTGAGGGATACGCGTCGGCGGCC
TGTCGGTCCCCTCTGGCTCTCCGCGTGCGCCCGGGGCTGCGGGAGCGGAGTCCGCTCAGGCCCCCGCGCC
GGGTCGGCGGCGGCACGTGGGGCCCACAGCGCGGCAGCGGTGCCGGCGAATGGGAGGCCCGTTTCTCTCT
TTGGTTATCTAGCTGTATGAGTGCCACAGAGCCGTCATAAAGCTAGATAACCGAAAGTAGAAATGACTCT
CACAACTTCTGCGTGCGATGGCCCGGCCGGCCGCCCTGGCCACAGGAGCCAGAGGAGCCCAGAGAAGCCC
ACGCCACCCAGGGATTCCAGCTCGACGGAGCGGCCACGCCGGGACCAGGTATCCGACCTCGGCTCTCCTA
TCGTGGCCGCGTCCATCTGGTCAGAAAAGACAATCTTTTTGTTGTCAACGTTGAGGTGTGACAGGCTTGA
GAGCTGGCCATACACTTGAGTGACAATGACATCCACTTTGCCTTTCTCTCCACAGCTGCCCGGCTACTAC
TACGTGGACGCCAAGCTGGACATCACCTCCCACAACGAGGACTACACCATCGTGGAGCAGTACGAGCGCA
CCGAGGGCCGCCACCACCTGTTCCTGGGTACCGACTATAAGGACCACGACGGAGACTACAAGGATCATGA
TATTGATTACAAAGACGATGACGATAAGTAACTCGAGTGTAGATCTTTTTCCCTCTGCCAAAAATTATGG
GGACATCATGAAGCCCCTTGAGCATCTGACTTCTGGCTAATAAAGGAAATTTATTTTCATTGCAATAGTG
TGTTGGAATTTTTTGTGTCTCTCACTCGGAAGGACATATGGGAGGGCAAATCATTTAAAACATCAGAATG
AGTATTTGGTTTAGAGTTTGGCAACATATGCCCATATGCTGGCTGCCATGAACAAAGGTTGGCTATAAAG
AGGTCATCAGTATATGAAACAGCCCCCTGCTGTCCATTCCTTATTCCATAGAAAAGCCTTGACTTGAGGT
TAGATTTTTTTTATATTTTGTTTTGTGTTATTTTTTTCTTTAACATCCCTAAAATTTTCCTTACATGTTT
TACTAGCCAGATTTTTCCTCCTCTCCTGACTACTCCCAGTCATAGCTGTCCCTCTTCTCTTATGGAGATC
CCTCGACCTGCAGCCCAAGCTTGGCGTAATCATGGTCATAGCTGTTTCCTGTGTGAAATTGTTATCCGCT
CACAATTCCACACAACATACGAGCCGGAAGCATAAAGTGTAAAGCCTGGGGTGCCTAATGAGTGAGCTAA
CTCACATTAATTGCGTTGCGCTCACTGCCCGCTTTCCAGTCGGGAAACCTGTCGTGCCAGCGGATCCGCA
TCTCAATTAGTCAGCAACCATAGTCCCGCCCCTAACTCCGCCCATCCCGCCCCTAACTCCGCCCAGTTCC
GCCCATTCTCCGCCCCATGGCTGACTAATTTTTTTTATTTATGCAGAGGCCGAGGCCGCCTCGGCCTCTG
AGCTATTCCAGAAGTAGTGAGGAGGCTTTTTTGGAGGCCTAGGCTTTTGCAAAAAGCTAACTTGTTTATT
GCAGCTTATAATGGTTACAAATAAAGCAATAGCATCACAAATTTCACAAATAAAGCATTTTTTTCACTGC
ATTCTAGTTGTGGTTTGTCCAAACTCATCAATGTATCTTATCATGTCTGGATCCGCTGCATTAATGAATC
GGCCAACGCGCGGGGAGAGGCGGTTTGCGTATTGGGCGCTCTTCCGCTTCCTCGCTCACTGACTCGCTGC
GCTCGGTCGTTCGGCTGCGGCGAGCGGTATCAGCTCACTCAAAGGCGGTAATACGGTTATCCACAGAATC
AGGGGATAACGCAGGAAAGAACATGTGAGCAAAAGGCCAGCAAAAGGCCAGGAACCGTAAAAAGGCCGCG
TTGCTGGCGTTTTTCCATAGGCTCCGCCCCCCTGACGAGCATCACAAAAATCGACGCTCAAGTCAGAGGT
GGCGAAACCCGACAGGACTATAAAGATACCAGGCGTTTCCCCCTGGAAGCTCCCTCGTGCGCTCTCCTGT
TCCGACCCTGCCGCTTACCGGATACCTGTCCGCCTTTCTCCCTTCGGGAAGCGTGGCGCTTTCTCATAGC
TCACGCTGTAGGTATCTCAGTTCGGTGTAGGTCGTTCGCTCCAAGCTGGGCTGTGTGCACGAACCCCCCG
TTCAGCCCGACCGCTGCGCCTTATCCGGTAACTATCGTCTTGAGTCCAACCCGGTAAGACACGACTTATC
GCCACTGGCAGCAGCCACTGGTAACAGGATTAGCAGAGCGAGGTATGTAGGCGGTGCTACAGAGTTCTTG
AAGTGGTGGCCTAACTACGGCTACACTAGAAGAACAGTATTTGGTATCTGCGCTCTGCTGAAGCCAGTTA
CCTTCGGAAAAAGAGTTGGTAGCTCTTGATCCGGCAAACAAACCACCGCTGGTAGCGGTGGTTTTTTTGT
TTGCAAGCAGCAGATTACGCGCAGAAAAAAAGGATCTCAAGAAGATCCTTTGATCTTTTCTACGGGGTCT
GACGCTCAGTGGAACGAAAACTCACGTTAAGGGATTTTGGTCATGAGATTATCAAAAAGGATCTTCACCT
AGATCCTTTTAAATTAAAAATGAAGTTTTAAATCAATCTAAAGTATATATGAGTAAACTTGGTCTGACAG
TTACCAATGCTTAATCAGTGAGGCACCTATCTCAGCGATCTGTCTATTTCGTTCATCCATAGTTGCCTGA
CTCCCCGTCGTGTAGATAACTACGATACGGGAGGGCTTACCATCTGGCCCCAGTGCTGCAATGATACCGC
GAGACCCACGCTCACCGGCTCCAGATTTATCAGCAATAAACCAGCCAGCCGGAAGGGCCGAGCGCAGAAG
TGGTCCTGCAACTTTATCCGCCTCCATCCAGTCTATTAATTGTTGCCGGGAAGCTAGAGTAAGTAGTTCG
CCAGTTAATAGTTTGCGCAACGTTGTTGCCATTGCTACAGGCATCGTGGTGTCACGCTCGTCGTTTGGTA
TGGCTTCATTCAGCTCCGGTTCCCAACGATCAAGGCGAGTTACATGATCCCCCATGTTGTGCAAAAAAGC
GGTTAGCTCCTTCGGTCCTCCGATCGTTGTCAGAAGTAAGTTGGCCGCAGTGTTATCACTCATGGTTATG
GCAGCACTGCATAATTCTCTTACTGTCATGCCATCCGTAAGATGCTTTTCTGTGACTGGTGAGTACTCAA
CCAAGTCATTCTGAGAATAGTGTATGCGGCGACCGAGTTGCTCTTGCCCGGCGTCAATACGGGATAATAC
CGCGCCACATAGCAGAACTTTAAAAGTGCTCATCATTGGAAAACGTTCTTCGGGGCGAAAACTCTCAAGG
ATCTTACCGCTGTTGAGATCCAGTTCGATGTAACCCACTCGTGCACCCAACTGATCTTCAGCATCTTTTA
CTTTCACCAGCGTTTCTGGGTGAGCAAAAACAGGAAGGCAAAATGCCGCAAAAAAGGGAATAAGGGCGAC
ACGGAAATGTTGAATACTCATACTCTTCCTTTTTCAATATTATTGAAGCATTTATCAGGGTTATTGTCTC
ATGAGCGGATACATATTTGAATGTATTTAGAAAAATAAACAAATAGGGGTTCCGCGCACATTTCCCCGAA
AAG
